>Addgene plasmid #162577 | nLuc-PTHR1 | addgene full sequence | sequence record 324482 | Addgene NGS Result
GACATTGATTATTGACTAGTTATTAATAGTAATCAATTACGGGGTCATTAGTTCATAGCCCATATATGGA
GTTCCGCGTTACATAACTTACGGTAAATGGCCCGCCTGGCTGACCGCCCAACGACCCCCGCCCATTGACG
TCAATAATGACGTATGTTCCCATAGTAACGCCAATAGGGACTTTCCATTGACGTCAATGGGTGGAGTATT
TACGGTAAACTGCCCACTTGGCAGTACATCAAGTGTATCATATGCCAAGTACGCCCCCTATTGACGTCAA
TGACGGTAAATGGCCCGCCTGGCATTATGCCCAGTACATGACCTTATGGGACTTTCCTACTTGGCAGTAC
ATCTACGTATTAGTCATCGCTATTACCATGGTGATGCGGTTTTGGCAGTACATCAATGGGCGTGGATAGC
GGTTTGACTCACGGGGATTTCCAAGTCTCCACCCCATTGACGTCAATGGGAGTTTGTTTTGGCACCAAAA
TCAACGGGACTTTCCAAAATGTCGTAACAACTCCGCCCCATTGACGCAAATGGGCGGTAGGCGTGTACGG
TGGGAGGTCTATATAAGCAGAGCTCTCTGGCTAACTAGAGAACCCACTGCTTACTGGCTTATCGAAATTA
ATACGACTCACTATAGGGAGACCCAAGCTGGCTAGCCACCATGGAGACAGACACACTCCTGCTATGGGTA
CTGCTGCTCTGGGTTCCAGGTTCCACTGGGGATGGTATGGTCTTCACACTCGAAGATTTCGTTGGGGACT
GGCGACAGACAGCCGGCTACAACCTGGACCAAGTCCTTGAACAGGGAGGTGTGTCCAGTTTGTTTCAGAA
TCTCGGGGTGTCCGTAACTCCGATCCAAAGGATTGTCCTGAGCGGTGAAAATGGGCTGAAGATCGACATC
CATGTCATCATCCCGTATGAAGGTCTGAGCGGCGACCAAATGGGCCAGATCGAAAAAATTTTTAAGGTGG
TGTACCCTGTGGATGATCATCACTTTAAGGTGATCCTGCACTATGGCACACTGGTAATCGACGGGGTTAC
GCCGAACATGATCGACTATTTCGGACGGCCGTATGAAGGCATCGCCGTGTTCGACGGCAAAAAGATCACT
GTAACAGGGACCCTGTGGAACGGCAACAAAATTATCGACGAGCGCCTGATCAACCCCGACGGCTCCCTGC
TGTTCCGAGTAACCATCAACGGAGTGACCGGCTGGCGGCTGTGCGAACGCATTCTGGCGGGTGGTTCTGG
AGATGCAGATGACGTCATGACTAAAGAGGAACAGATCTTCCTGCTGCACCGTGCTCAGGCCCAGTGCGAA
AAACGGCTCAAGGAGGTCCTGCAGAGGCCAGCCAGCATAATGGAATCAGACAAGGGATGGACATCTGCGT
CCACATCAGGGAAGCCCAGGAAAGATAAGGCATCTGGGAAGCTCTACCCTGAGTCTGAGGAGGACAAGGA
GGCACCCACTGGCAGCAGGTACCGAGGGCGCCCCTGTCTGCCGGAATGGGACCACATCCTGTGCTGGCCG
CTGGGGGCACCAGGTGAGGTGGTGGCTGTGCCCTGTCCGGACTACATTTATGACTTCAATCACAAAGGCC
ATGCCTACCGACGCTGTGACCGCAATGGCAGCTGGGAGCTGGTGCCTGGGCACAACAGGACGTGGGCCAA
CTACAGCGAGTGTGTCAAATTTCTCACCAATGAGACTCGTGAACGGGAGGTGTTTGACCGCCTGGGCATG
ATTTACACCGTGGGCTACTCCGTGTCCCTGGCGTCCCTCACCGTAGCTGTGCTCATCCTGGCCTACTTTA
GGCGGCTGCACTGCACGCGCAACTACATCCACATGCACCTGTTCCTGTCCTTCATGCTGCGCGCCGTGAG
CATCTTCGTCAAGGACGCTGTGCTCTACTCTGGCGCCACGCTTGATGAGGCTGAGCGCCTCACCGAGGAG
GAGCTGCGCGCCATCGCCCAGGCGCCCCCGCCGCCTGCCACCGCCGCTGCCGGCTACGCGGGCTGCAGGG
TGGCTGTGACCTTCTTCCTTTACTTCCTGGCCACCAACTACTACTGGATTCTGGTGGAGGGGCTGTACCT
GCACAGCCTCATCTTCATGGCCTTCTTCTCAGAGAAGAAGTACCTGTGGGGCTTCACAGTCTTCGGCTGG
GGTCTGCCCGCTGTCTTCGTGGCTGTGTGGGTCAGTGTCAGAGCTACCCTGGCCAACACCGGGTGCTGGG
ACTTGAGCTCCGGGAACAAAAAGTGGATCATCCAGGTGCCCATCCTGGCCTCCATTGTGCTCAACTTCAT
CCTCTTCATCAATATCGTCCGGGTGCTCGCCACCAAGCTGCGGGAGACCAACGCCGGCCGGTGTGACACA
CGGCAGCAGTACCGGAAGCTGCTCAAATCCACGCTGGTGCTCATGCCCCTCTTTGGCGTCCACTACATTG
TCTTCATGGCCACACCATACACCGAGGTCTCAGGGACGCTCTGGCAAGTCCAGATGCACTATGAGATGCT
CTTCAACTCCTTCCAGGGATTTTTTGTCGCAATCATATACTGTTTCTGCAACGGCGAGGTACAAGCTGAG
ATCAAGAAATCTTGGAGCCGCTGGACACTGGCACTGGACTTCAAGCGAAAGGCACGCAGCGGGAGCAGCA
GCTATAGCTACGGCCCCATGGTGTCCCACACAAGTGTGACCAATGTCGGCCCCCGTGTGGGACTCGGCCT
GCCCCTCAGCCCCCGCCTACTGCCCACTGCCACCACCAACGGCCACCCTCAGCTGCCTGGCCATGCCAAG
CCAGGGACCCCAGCCCTGGAGACCCTCGAGACCACACCACCTGCCATGGCTGCTCCCAAGGACGATGGGT
TCCTCAACGGCTCCTGCTCAGGCCTGGACGAGGAGGCCTCTGGGCCTGAGCGGCCACCTGCCCTGCTACA
GGAAGAGTGGGAGACAGTCATGTGAAGCGGCCGCTCGAGGAGGGCCCGAACAAAAACTCATCTCAGAAGA
GGATCTGAATAGCGCCGTCGACCATCATCATCATCATCATTGAGTTTAAACCCGCTGATCAGCCTCGACT
GTGCCTTCTAGTTGCCAGCCATCTGTTGTTTGCCCCTCCCCCGTGCCTTCCTTGACCCTGGAAGGTGCCA
CTCCCACTGTCCTTTCCTAATAAAATGAGGAAATTGCATCGCATTGTCTGAGTAGGTGTCATTCTATTCT
GGGGGGTGGGGTGGGGCAGGACAGCAAGGGGGAGGATTGGGAAGACAATAGCAGGCATGCTGGGGATGCG
GTGGGCTCTATGGCTTCTGAGGCGGAAAGAACCAGCTGGGGCTCTAGGGGGTATCCCC
[124 nt withheld, positions 3349-3472]
C
[91 nt withheld, positions 3474-3564]
A
[49 nt withheld, positions 3566-3614]
CCTTTGACGTTGGAGTCCACGTTCTTT
[37 nt withheld, positions 3642-3678]
ACCCTATCTCGGTCTATTCTTTTGATTTATAAGGGATTTTGCCGATTTCGGCCTATTGGTTAAAAAATGA
GCTGATTTAACAAAAATTTAACGCGAATTAATTCTGTGGAATGTGTGTCAGTTAGGGTGTGGAAAGTCCC
CAGGCTCCCCAGCAGGCAGAAGTATGCAAAGCATGCATCTCAATTAGTCAGCAACCAGGTGTGGAAAGTC
CCCAGGCTCCCCAGCAGGCAGAAGTATGCAAAGCATGCATCTCAATTAGTCAGCAACCATAGTCCCGCCC
CTAACTCCGCCCATCCCGCCCCTAACTCCGCCCAGTTCCGCCCATTCTCCGCCCCATGGCTGACTAATTT
TTTTTATTTATGCAGAGGCCGAGGCCGCCTCTGCCTCTGAGCTATTCCAGAAGTAGTGAGGAGGCTTTTT
TGGAGGCCTAGGCTTTTGCAAAAAGCTCCCGGGAGCTTGTATATCCATTTTCGGATCTGATCAGCACGTG
TTGACAATTAATCATCGGCATAGTATATCGGCATAGTATAATACGACAAGGTGAGGAACTAAACCATGGC
CAAGTTGACCAGTGCCGTTCCGGTGCTCACCGCGCGCGACGTCGCCGGAGCGGTCGAGTTCTGGACCGAC
CGGCTCGGGTTCTCCCGGGACTTCGTGGAGGACGACTTCGCCGGTGTGGTCCGGGACGACGTGACCCTGT
TCATCAGCGCGGTCCAGGACCAGGTGGTGCCGGACAACACCCTGGCCTGGGTGTGGGTGCGCGGCCTGGA
CGAGCTGTACGCCGAGTGGTCGGAGGTCGTGTCCACGAACTTCCGGGACGCCTCCGGGCCGGCCATGACC
GAGATCGGCGAGCAGCCGTGGGGGCGGGAGTTCGCCCTGCGCGACCCGGCCGGCAACTGCGTGCACTTCG
TGGCCGAGGAGCAGGACTGACACGTGCTACGAGATTTCGATTCCACCGCCGCCTTCTATGAAAGGTTGGG
CTTCGGAATCGTTTTCCGGGACGCCGGCTGGATGATCCTCCAGCGCGGGGATCTCATGCTGGAGTTCTTC
GCCCACCCCAACTTGTTTATTGCAGCTTATAATGGTTACAAATAAAGCAATAGCATCACAAATTTCACAA
ATAAAGCATTTTTTTCACTGCATTCTAGTTGTGGTTTGTCCAAACTCATCAATGTATCTTATCATGTCTG
TATACCGTCGACCTCTAGCTAGAGCTTGGCGTAATCATGGTCATAGCTGTTTCCTGTGTGAAATTGTTAT
CCGCTCACAATTCCACACAACATACGAGCCGGAAGCATAAAGTGTAAAGCCTGGGGTGCCTAATGAGTGA
GCTAACTTACATTAATTGCGTTGCGCTCACTGCCCGCTTTCCAGTCGGGAAACCTGTCGTGCCAGCTGCA
TTAATGAATCGGCCAACGCGCGGGGAGAGGCGGTTTGCGTATTGGGCGCTCTTCCGCTTCCTCGCTCACT
GACTCGCTGCGCTCGGTCGTTCGGCTGCGGCGAGCGGTATCAGCTCACTCAAAGGCGGTAATACGGTTAT
CCACAGAATCAGGGGATAACGCAGGAAAGAACATGTGAGCAAAAGGCCAGCAAAAGGCCAGGAACCGTAA
AAAGGCCGCGTTGCTGGCGTTTTTCCATAGGCTCCGCCCCCCTGACGAGCATCACAAAAATCGACGCTCA
AGTCAGAGGTGGCGAAACCCGACAGGACTATAAAGATACCAGGCGTTTCCCCCTGGAAGCTCCCTCGTGC
GCTCTCCTGTTCCGACCCTGCCGCTTACCGGATACCTGTCCGCCTTTCTCCCTTCGGGAAGCGTGGCGCT
TTCTCATAGCTCACGCTGTAGGTATCTCAGTTCGGTGTAGGTCGTTCGCTCCAAGCTGGGCTGTGTGCAC
GAACCCCCCGTTCAGCCCGACCGCTGCGCCTTATCCGGTAACTATCGTCTTGAGTCCAACCCGGTAAGAC
ACGACTTATCGCCACTGGCAGCAGCCACTGGTAACAGGATTAGCAGAGCGAGGTATGTAGGCGGTGCTAC
AGAGTTCTTGAAGTGGTGGCCTAACTACGGCTACACTAGAAGAACAGTATTTGGTATCTGCGCTCTGCTG
AAGCCAGTTACCTTCGGAAAAAGAGTTGGTAGCTCTTGATCCGGCAAACAAACCACCGCTGGTAGCGGTG
GTTTTTTTGTTTGCAAGCAGCAGATTACGCGCAGAAAAAAAGGATCTCAAGAAGATCCTTTGATCTTTTC
TACGGGGTCTGACGCTCAGTGGAACGAAAACTCACGTTAAGGGATTTTGGTCATGAGATTATCAAAAAGG
ATCTTCACCTAGATCCTTTTAAATTAAAAATGAAGTTTTAAATCAATCTAAAGTATATATGAGTAAACTT
GGTCTGACAGTTACCAATGCTTAATCAGTGAGGCACCTATCTCAGCGATCTGTCTATTTCGTTCATCCAT
AGTTGCCTGACTCCCCGTCGTGTAGATAACTACGATACGGGAGGGCTTACCATCTGGCCCCAGTGCTGCA
ATGATACCGCGAGACCCACGCTCACCGGCTCCAGATTTATCAGCAATAAACCAGCCAGCCGGAAGGGCCG
AGCGCAGAAGTGGTCCTGCAACTTTATCCGCCTCCATCCAGTCTATTAATTGTTGCCGGGAAGCTAGAGT
AAGTAGTTCGCCAGTTAATAGTTTGCGCAACGTTGTTGCCATTGCTACAGGCATCGTGGTGTCACGCTCG
TCGTTTGGTATGGCTTCATTCAGCTCCGGTTCCCAACGATCAAGGCGAGTTACATGATCCCCCATGTTGT
GCAAAAAAGCGGTTAGCTCCTTCGGTCCTCCGATCGTTGTCAGAAGTAAGTTGGCCGCAGTGTTATCACT
CATGGTTATGGCAGCACTGCATAATTCTCTTACTGTCATGCCATCCGTAAGATGCTTTTCTGTGACTGGT
GAGTACTCAACCAAGTCATTCTGAGAATAGTGTATGCGGCGACCGAGTTGCTCTTGCCCGGCGTCAATAC
GGGATAATACCGCGCCACATAGCAGAACTTTAAAAGTGCTCATCATTGGAAAACGTTCTTCGGGGCGAAA
ACTCTCAAGGATCTTACCGCTGTTGAGATCCAGTTCGATGTAACCCACTCGTGCACCCAACTGATCTTCA
GCATCTTTTACTTTCACCAGCGTTTCTGGGTGAGCAAAAACAGGAAGGCAAAATGCCGCAAAAAAGGGAA
TAAGGGCGACACGGAAATGTTGAATACTCATACTCTTCCTTTTTCAATATTATTGAAGCATTTATCAGGG
TTATTGTCTCATGAGCGGATACATATTTGAATGTATTTAGAAAAATAAACAAATAGGGGTTCCGCGCACA
TTTCCCCGAAAAGTGCCACCTGACGTCGACGGATCGGGAGATCTCCCGATCCCCTATGGTGCACTCTCAG
TACAATCTGCTCTGATGCCGCATAGTTAAGCCAGTATCTGCTCCCTGCTTGTGTGTTGGAGGTCGCTGAG
TAGTGCGCGAGCAAAATTTAAGCTACAACAAGGCAAGGCTTGACCGACAATTGCATGAAGAATCTGCTTA
GGGTTAGGCGTTTTGCGCTGCTTCGCGATGTACGGGCCAGATATACGCGTT
Features (pLannotate 1.2.2; 24 found; start..end, strand, type, name):
      1..380     +  enhancer       CMV enhancer: human cytomegalovirus immediate early enhancer
    381..584     +  promoter       CMV promoter: human cytomegalovirus (CMV) immediate early promoter
    580..613     +  LTR            5' LTR (truncated) (fragment): truncated 5' long terminal repeat (LTR) from HIV-1
    629..647     +  promoter       T7 promoter: promoter for bacteriophage T7 RNA polymerase
    671..729     +  sig_peptide    Igκ leader (fragment): leader sequence from mouse immunoglobulin κ light chain
    737..1249    +  CDS            Nluc: NanoLuc® luciferase human codon-optimized
   1262..2962    +  CDS            PTH1R: PTH1R_HUMAN - Also known as PTHR, PTHR1. Experimental evidence at protein level: Swiss-Prot protein existence level 1. Receptor for parathyroid hormone and for parathyroid hormone- related peptide. The activity of this receptor is mediated by G proteins which activate adenylyl cyclase and also a phosphatidylinositol-calcium second messenger system. From Homo sapiens (Human).
   3033..3050    +  CDS            capTEV™ (fragment): composite tag for in vivo biotinylation, TEV protease cleavage, and 6xHis tagging
   3079..3303    +  polyA_signal   bGH poly(A) signal: bovine growth hormone polyadenylation signal
   3307..3328    +  promoter       SV40 promoter (fragment): SV40 enhancer and early promoter
   3349..3777    +  rep_origin     f1 ori (sequence partly withheld): f1 bacteriophage origin of replication; arrow indicates direction of (+) strand synthesis
   3791..4120    +  promoter       SV40 promoter: SV40 enhancer and early promoter
   4168..4215    +  promoter       EM7 promoter: synthetic bacterial promoter&nbsp
   4234..4608    +  CDS            BleoR: antibiotic-binding protein; Sh ble from Streptoalloteichus hindustanus; confers resistance to bleomycin, phleomycin, and Zeocin™
   4618..4743    +  CDS            ble (fragment): BLE_KLEPN - Experimental evidence at protein level: Swiss-Prot protein existence level 1. Binding protein with a strong affinity to the bleomycin family of antibiotics. Binds to CL990; an antimitotic-antibiotic compound. From Klebsiella pneumoniae.
   4738..4859    +  polyA_signal   SV40 poly(A) signal: SV40 polyadenylation signal
   4932..4948    -  protein_bind   lac operator: The lac repressor binds to the lac operator to inhibit transcription in E. coli. This inhibition can be relieved by adding lactose or isopropyl-β-D-thiogalactopyranoside (IPTG). lac repressor encoded by lacI
   4956..4986    -  promoter       lac promoter: promoter for the E. coli lac operon
   5001..5022    -  protein_bind   CAP binding site: CAP binding activates transcription in the presence of cAMP. E. coli catabolite activator protein
   5035..5127    -  CDS            lacI (fragment): lac repressor; lacI; The lac repressor binds to the lac operator to inhibit transcription in E. coli. This inhibition can be relieved by adding lactose or isopropyl-β-D-thiogalactopyranoside (IPTG).
   5310..5898    -  rep_origin     ori: high-copy-number ColE1/pMB1/pBR322/pUC origin of replication
   6069..6929    -  CDS            AmpR: β-lactamase; bla; confers resistance to ampicillin, carbenicillin, and related antibiotics
   6930..7034    -  promoter       AmpR promoter: bla
   7093..7145    -  misc_feature   bom (fragment): basis of mobility region from pBR322
