[The description below was written by a language model from this plasmid's Addgene catalogue record and pLannotate feature annotations shown in this document.]
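Description:
nLuc-PTHR1 is a mammalian expression plasmid built on a pcDNA3.1-type backbone that produces the human parathyroid hormone receptor 1 (PTH1R, a G protein-coupled receptor for parathyroid hormone and PTH-related peptide) carrying NanoLuc luciferase at its N terminus. Transcription is driven by the CMV immediate-early enhancer and promoter and terminated by the bovine growth hormone polyadenylation signal; a T7 promoter lies just upstream of the coding region. The annotated open reading frame begins with an Igκ leader fragment, which serves as a secretion signal, followed by codon-optimized NanoLuc and then the PTH1R coding sequence. This arrangement should direct the fusion into the secretory pathway and place the luciferase on the extracellular face of the receptor. A short downstream match to a composite tag most likely reflects a His-tag remnant of the backbone rather than a functional part of the fusion.

In bacteria the plasmid is maintained through a high-copy ColE1/pUC origin and selected with ampicillin via β-lactamase; an f1 origin is also present. The records disagree on the mammalian marker: the catalogue entry lists neomycin (G418) selection, whereas the sequenced record shows an SV40 promoter/EM7 promoter cassette driving the Sh ble gene, which confers Zeocin/bleomycin resistance, with no neomycin resistance gene annotated. The sequenced length of about 7.3 kb is also shorter than the stated 7.7 kb.

According to the associated publication, the construct supports a NanoBRET assay in which the receptor-tethered luciferase acts as the energy donor, used to examine the kinetics and thermodynamics of agonist interactions with the receptor.
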