Addgene plasmid #162577: nLuc-PTHR1
Purpose: Expresses N-terminally NanoLuc-Tagged PTHR1 in mammalian cells
Depositing lab: Sam Gellman. Publication: Kinetic and Thermodynamic Insights into Agonist Interactions with the Parathyroid Hormone Receptor-1 from a New NanoBRET Assay. Yu Z, Cary BP, Kim TW, Nguyen KD, Gardella TJ, Gellman SH. ACS Chem Biol. 2022 Nov 18;17(11):3148-3158. doi: 10.1021/acschembio.2c00595. Epub 2022 Oct 25. PubMed 36282520.
Backbone
  Vector backbone: pcDNA3.1
  Backbone manufacturer: Invitrogen
  Backbone size w/o insert (bp): 5400
  Total vector size (bp): 7700
  Vector type: Mammalian Expression
  Selectable markers: Neomycin (select with G418)
Growth in bacteria
  Bacterial resistance: Ampicillin, 100 μg/mL
  Growth temperature: 37°C
  Growth strain: DH5alpha
  Copy number: Unknown
Gene/Insert
  Gene/Insert name: Parathyroid Hormone Receptor 1 (alt names: PTHR1; PTH1R; Parathyroid hormone 1 receptor)
  Species: H. sapiens (human)
  Insert size (bp): 2295
  GenBank ID: AY449732.1
  Entrez Gene: PTH1R (a.k.a. EKNS, PFE, PTHR, PTHR1)
  Promoter: CMV
  Tag / fusion protein: Nanoluc (N terminal on insert)
  Cloning method: Unknown
  Sequencing primers: 5′ CMV; 3′ BGH
Resource information
  A portion of this plasmid was derived from a plasmid made by: PTHR1 in pcDNA3.1 was acquired from the cDNA Resource Center.
Terms and licenses: Academic/Nonprofit Terms; Industry Terms: Not Available to Industry
Depositor comments: Please visit https://doi.org/10.1101/2022.07.25.500850 for bioRxiv preprint.
How to cite: nLuc-PTHR1 was a gift from Sam Gellman (Addgene plasmid # 162577 ; http://n2t.net/addgene:162577 ; RRID:Addgene_162577)
